Addgene plasmid #81087: pSico-shRheb
Purpose: conditional expression of an shRNA targeting murine Rheb
Depositing lab: Angelique Bordey. Depositing organization: Yale University. Publication: mTORC1 targets the translational repressor 4E-BP2, but not S6 kinase 1/2, to regulate neural stem cell self-renewal in vivo. Hartman NW, Lin TV, Zhang L, Paquelet GE, Feliciano DM, Bordey A. Cell Rep. 2013 Oct 31;5(2):433-44. doi: 10.1016/j.celrep.2013.09.017. Epub 2013 Oct 17. PubMed 24139800.
Backbone
  Vector backbone: pSico
  Backbone manufacturer: Jacks Lab (MIT)
  Backbone size w/o insert (bp): 7566
  Total vector size (bp): 7608
  Vector type: Mammalian Expression, Lentiviral, RNAi, Cre/Lox
Growth in bacteria
  Bacterial resistance: Ampicillin, 100 μg/mL
  Growth temperature: 37°C
  Growth strain: NEB Stable
  Copy number: High Copy
Gene/Insert
  Gene/Insert name: Rheb shRNA
  gRNA/shRNA sequence: CCCGTCATCCTTGAAGATAAA
  Species: M. musculus (mouse)
  Entrez Gene: Rheb (a.k.a. Rheb1)
  Promoter: U6
  Cloning method: Restriction Enzyme; 5′ cloning site HpaI (destroyed during cloning); 3′ cloning site XhoI (not destroyed)
  Sequencing primers: 5′ EGFP-C
Resource information
  A portion of this plasmid was derived from a plasmid made by: pSico was obtained from Addgene (plasmid 11578). shRNA insert was synthesized independently but is based on a target sequence from the Broad RNAi Platform (TRCN0000075603).
Terms and licenses: Academic/Nonprofit Terms; Industry Terms: Not Available to Industry
Depositor comments: pSico allows for conditional (Cre-Lox), stable expression of shRheb. Cre expression excises GFP and allows for shRheb expression.
How to cite: pSico-shRheb was a gift from Angelique Bordey (Addgene plasmid # 81087 ; http://n2t.net/addgene:81087 ; RRID:Addgene_81087)
