[The description below was written by a language model from this plasmid's Addgene catalogue record and pLannotate feature annotations shown in this document.]
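Description:
pSico-shRheb is an HIV-1-based lentiviral RNAi vector built on the pSico backbone, designed for Cre-dependent expression of a short hairpin RNA against mouse Rheb. It is propagated in bacteria as a high-copy plasmid using a ColE1/pUC-type origin and an ampicillin resistance gene (β-lactamase). The viral portion has the usual layout of a late-generation transfer vector. A CMV enhancer/promoter drives a truncated 5' LTR, followed by the Ψ packaging signal with a gag fragment, the Rev response element for nuclear export of the genomic RNA, and the cPPT/CTS. A WPRE and a truncated 3' LTR close the cassette. Packaging functions are not annotated on the plasmid and would have to be supplied in trans.

The payload is a conditional U6 cassette. The mouse U6 RNA polymerase III promoter is interrupted at its 3' end by a lox site (annotated as loxP511), followed by a CMV-driven EGFP cassette and a second matching lox site. The Rheb hairpin, cloned between HpaI and XhoI, lies just downstream. In the unrecombined state the intervening CMV-EGFP segment separates the promoter from the hairpin, so cells carrying the vector are green and do not make the shRNA. Cre recombination excises EGFP, restores a functional U6 unit and switches on Rheb knockdown, with loss of fluorescence marking the event.

The vector is suited to stable, cell-type- or time-restricted silencing of Rheb in mouse cells or tissues, and the associated study concerned mTORC1 signalling in neural stem cells. The full sequence is inferred from the pSico reference, and only the insert was sequence verified.
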