Features (pLannotate 1.2.2; 24 found; start..end, strand, type, name):
     31..83      -  misc_feature   bom (fragment): basis of mobility region from pBR322
    238..617     +  enhancer       CMV enhancer: human cytomegalovirus immediate early enhancer
    618..817     +  promoter       CMV promoter: human cytomegalovirus (CMV) immediate early promoter
    835..1015    +  LTR            5' LTR (truncated): truncated 5' long terminal repeat (LTR) from HIV-1
   1062..1187    +  misc_feature   HIV-1 Ψ: packaging signal of human immunodeficiency virus type 1
   1171..1509    +  CDS            HIV-1 gag (fragment): gag protein from human immunodeficiency virus 1; gag
   1686..1919    +  misc_feature   RRE: The Rev response element (RRE) of HIV-1 allows for Rev-dependent mRNA export from the nucleus to the cytoplasm.
   2296..2396    +  CDS            Rev (fragment): human immunodeficiency virus 1 (HIV-1) Rev protein; rev; enhances nuclear export of unspliced and incompletely spliced viral mRNAs
   2446..2563    +  misc_feature   cPPT/CTS: central polypurine tract and central termination sequence of HIV-1
   2622..2891    +  promoter       U6 promoter (fragment): RNA polymerase III promoter for mouse U6 snRNA (Das et al., 1988)
   2892..2925    +  protein_bind   loxP511: Cre-mediated recombination occurs in the 8-bp core sequence (GTATACAT). loxP511 sites are compatible with each other, but incompatible with wild-type loxP sites. Cre recombinase
   3025..3328    +  enhancer       CMV enhancer: human cytomegalovirus immediate early enhancer
   3329..3532    +  promoter       CMV promoter: human cytomegalovirus (CMV) immediate early promoter
   3577..4293    +  CDS            EGFP: EGFP is a basic (constitutively fluorescent) green fluorescent protein published in 1996, derived from Aequorea victoria. It is reported to be a rapidly-maturing weak dimer with moderate acid sensitivity.
   4304..4337    +  protein_bind   loxP511: Cre-mediated recombination occurs in the 8-bp core sequence (GTATACAT). loxP511 sites are compatible with each other, but incompatible with wild-type loxP sites. Cre recombinase
   4404..4429    -  misc_feature   MCS (fragment): pBluescript multiple cloning site
   4474..4497    +  misc_feature   MCS (fragment): pBluescript multiple cloning site
   4497..5085    +  misc_feature   WPRE: woodchuck hepatitis virus posttranscriptional regulatory element
   5086..5105    +  misc_feature   MCS (fragment): pBluescript multiple cloning site
   5107..5607    +  CDS            nef (fragment): NEF_HV1LA - Experimental evidence at protein level: Swiss-Prot protein existence level 1. Extracellular Nef protein targets CD4(+) T-lymphocytes for apoptosis by interacting with CXCR4 surface receptors. From Human immunodeficiency virus type 1 group M subtype B (isolate Lai) (HIV-1).
   5614..5794    +  LTR            5' LTR (truncated): truncated 5' long terminal repeat (LTR) from HIV-1
   5856..6444    -  rep_origin     ori: high-copy-number ColE1/pMB1/pBR322/pUC origin of replication
   6615..7475    -  CDS            AmpR: β-lactamase; bla; confers resistance to ampicillin, carbenicillin, and related antibiotics
   7476..7580    -  promoter       AmpR promoter: bla
>Addgene plasmid #81087 | pSico-shRheb | depositor full sequence | sequence record 154082 | Inferred based on pSico reference sequence. Only the insert has been sequence verified.
GTCGACGGATCGGGAGATCTCCCGATCCCCTATGGTGCACTCTCAGTACAATCTGCTCTGATGCCGCATA
GTTAAGCCAGTATCTGCTCCCTGCTTGTGTGTTGGAGGTCGCTGAGTAGTGCGCGAGCAAAATTTAAGCT
ACAACAAGGCAAGGCTTGACCGACAATTGCATGAAGAATCTGCTTAGGGTTAGGCGTTTTGCGCTGCTTC
GCGATGTACGGGCCAGATATACGCGTTGACATTGATTATTGACTAGTTATTAATAGTAATCAATTACGGG
GTCATTAGTTCATAGCCCATATATGGAGTTCCGCGTTACATAACTTACGGTAAATGGCCCGCCTGGCTGA
CCGCCCAACGACCCCCGCCCATTGACGTCAATAATGACGTATGTTCCCATAGTAACGCCAATAGGGACTT
TCCATTGACGTCAATGGGTGGAGTATTTACGGTAAACTGCCCACTTGGCAGTACATCAAGTGTATCATAT
GCCAAGTACGCCCCCTATTGACGTCAATGACGGTAAATGGCCCGCCTGGCATTATGCCCAGTACATGACC
TTATGGGACTTTCCTACTTGGCAGTACATCTACGTATTAGTCATCGCTATTACCATGGTGATGCGGTTTT
GGCAGTACATCAATGGGCGTGGATAGCGGTTTGACTCACGGGGATTTCCAAGTCTCCACCCCATTGACGT
CAATGGGAGTTTGTTTTGGCACCAAAATCAACGGGACTTTCCAAAATGTCGTAACAACTCCGCCCCATTG
ACGCAAATGGGCGGTAGGCGTGTACGGTGGGAGGTCTATATAAGCAGCGCGTTTTGCCTGTACTGGGTCT
CTCTGGTTAGACCAGATCTGAGCCTGGGAGCTCTCTGGCTAACTAGGGAACCCACTGCTTAAGCCTCAAT
AAAGCTTGCCTTGAGTGCTTCAAGTAGTGTGTGCCCGTCTGTTGTGTGACTCTGGTAACTAGAGATCCCT
CAGACCCTTTTAGTCAGTGTGGAAAATCTCTAGCAGTGGCGCCCGAACAGGGACTTGAAAGCGAAAGGGA
AACCAGAGGAGCTCTCTCGACGCAGGACTCGGCTTGCTGAAGCGCGCACGGCAAGAGGCGAGGGGCGGCG
ACTGGTGAGTACGCCAAAAATTTTGACTAGCGGAGGCTAGAAGGAGAGAGATGGGTGCGAGAGCGTCAGT
ATTAAGCGGGGGAGAATTAGATCGCGATGGGAAAAAATTCGGTTAAGGCCAGGGGGAAAGAAAAAATATA
AATTAAAACATATAGTATGGGCAAGCAGGGAGCTAGAACGATTCGCAGTTAATCCTGGCCTGTTAGAAAC
ATCAGAAGGCTGTAGACAAATACTGGGACAGCTACAACCATCCCTTCAGACAGGATCAGAAGAACTTAGA
TCATTATATAATACAGTAGCAACCCTCTATTGTGTGCATCAAAGGATAGAGATAAAAGACACCAAGGAAG
CTTTAGACAAGATAGAGGAAGAGCAAAACAAAAGTAAGACCACCGCACAGCAAGCGGCCGGCCGCGCTGA
TCTTCAGACCTGGAGGAGGAGATATGAGGGACAATTGGAGAAGTGAATTATATAAATATAAAGTAGTAAA
AATTGAACCATTAGGAGTAGCACCCACCAAGGCAAAGAGAAGAGTGGTGCAGAGAGAAAAAAGAGCAGTG
GGAATAGGAGCTTTGTTCCTTGGGTTCTTGGGAGCAGCAGGAAGCACTATGGGCGCAGCGTCAATGACGC
TGACGGTACAGGCCAGACAATTATTGTCTGGTATAGTGCAGCAGCAGAACAATTTGCTGAGGGCTATTGA
GGCGCAACAGCATCTGTTGCAACTCACAGTCTGGGGCATCAAGCAGCTCCAGGCAAGAATCCTGGCTGTG
GAAAGATACCTAAAGGATCAACAGCTCCTGGGGATTTGGGGTTGCTCTGGAAAACTCATTTGCACCACTG
CTGTGCCTTGGAATGCTAGTTGGAGTAATAAATCTCTGGAACAGATTTGGAATCACACGACCTGGATGGA
GTGGGACAGAGAAATTAACAATTACACAAGCTTAATACACTCCTTAATTGAAGAATCGCAAAACCAGCAA
GAAAAGAATGAACAAGAATTATTGGAATTAGATAAATGGGCAAGTTTGTGGAATTGGTTTAACATAACAA
ATTGGCTGTGGTATATAAAATTATTCATAATGATAGTAGGAGGCTTGGTAGGTTTAAGAATAGTTTTTGC
TGTACTTTCTATAGTGAATAGAGTTAGGCAGGGATATTCACCATTATCGTTTCAGACCCACCTCCCAACC
CCGAGGGGACCCGACAGGCCCGAAGGAATAGAAGAAGAAGGTGGAGAGAGAGACAGAGACAGATCCATTC
GATTAGTGAACGGATCGGCACTGCGTGCGCCAATTCTGCAGACAAATGGCAGTATTCATCCACAATTTTA
AAAGAAAAGGGGGGATTGGGGGGTACAGTGCAGGGGAAAGAATAGTAGACATAATAGCAACAGACATACA
AACTAAAGAATTACAAAAACAAATTACAAAAATTCAAAATTTTCGGGTTTATTACAGGGACAGCAGAGAT
CCAGTTTGGTTAGTACCGGGCCCGCTCTAGAGATCCGACGCCGCCATCTCTAGGCCCGCGCCGGCCCCCT
CGCACAGACTTGTGGGAGAAGCTCGGCTACTCCCCTGCCCCGGTTAATTTGCATATAATATTTCCTAGTA
ACTATAGAGGCTTAATGTGCGATAAAAGACAGATAATCTGTTCTTTTTAATACTAGCTACATTTTACATG
ATAGGCTTGGATTTCTATAAGAGATACAAATACTAAATTATTATTTTAAAAAACAGCACAAAAGGAAACT
CACCCTAACTGTAAAGTAATTATAACTTCGTATAGTATAAATTATACGAAGTTATAAGCCTTGGTTTTTT
GAATTCCGTATTACCGCCATGCATTAGTTATTAATAGTAATCAATTACGGGGTCATTAGTTCATAGCCCA
TATATGGAGTTCCGCGTTACATAACTTACGGTAAATGGCCCGCCTGGCTGACCGCCCAACGACCCCCGCC
CATTGACGTCAATAATGACGTATGTTCCCATAGTAACGCCAATAGGGACTTTCCATTGACGTCAATGGGT
GGAGTATTTACGGTAAACTGCCCACTTGGCAGTACATCAAGTGTATCATATGCCAAGTACGCCCCCTATT
GACGTCAATGACGGTAAATGGCCCGCCTGGCATTATGCCCAGTACATGACCTTATGGGACTTTCCTACTT
GGCAGTACATCTACGTATTAGTCATCGCTATTACCATGGTGATGCGGTTTTGGCAGTACATCAATGGGCG
TGGATAGCGGTTTGACTCACGGGGATTTCCAAGTCTCCACCCCATTGACGTCAATGGGAGTTTGTTTTGG
CACCAAAATCAACGGGACTTTCCAAAATGTCGTAACAACTCCGCCCCATTGACGCAAATGGGCGGTAGGC
GTGTACGGTGGGAGGTCTATATAAGCAGAGCTGGTTTAGTGAACCGTCAGATCCGCTAGCGCTACCGGTC
GCCACCATGGTGAGCAAGGGCGAGGAGCTGTTCACCGGGGTGGTGCCCATCCTGGTCGAGCTGGACGGCG
ACGTAAACGGCCACAAGTTCAGCGTGTCCGGCGAGGGCGAGGGCGATGCCACCTACGGCAAGCTGACCCT
GAAGTTCATCTGCACCACCGGCAAGCTGCCCGTGCCCTGGCCCACCCTCGTGACCACCCTGACCTACGGC
GTGCAGTGCTTCAGCCGCTACCCCGACCACATGAAGCAGCACGACTTCTTCAAGTCCGCCATGCCCGAAG
GCTACGTCCAGGAGCGCACCATCTTCTTCAAGGACGACGGCAACTACAAGACCCGCGCCGAGGTGAAGTT
CGAGGGCGACACCCTGGTGAACCGCATCGAGCTGAAGGGCATCGACTTCAAGGAGGACGGCAACATCCTG
GGGCACAAGCTGGAGTACAACTACAACAGCCACAACGTCTATATCATGGCCGACAAGCAGAAGAACGGCA
TCAAGGTGAACTTCAAGATCCGCCACAACATCGAGGACGGCAGCGTGCAGCTCGCCGACCACTACCAGCA
GAACACCCCCATCGGCGACGGCCCCGTGCTGCTGCCCGACAACCACTACCTGAGCACCCAGTCCGCCCTG
AGCAAAGACCCCAACGAGAAGCGCGATCACATGGTCCTGCTGGAGTTCGTGACCGCCGCCGGGATCACTC
TCGGCATGGACGAGCTGTACAAGTAGCGGCCGCATAACTTCGTATAGTATAAATTATACGAAGTTATAAG
CCTTGTTTGCCCGTCATCCTTGAAGATAAACTCGAGTTTATCTTCAAGGATGACGGGTTTTTTCTCGAGG
TCGACGGTATCGATAAGCTCGCTTCACGAGATCATGTTTAAGGGTTCCGGTTCCACTAGGTACAATTCGA
TATCAAGCTTATCGATAATCAACCTCTGGATTACAAAATTTGTGAAAGATTGACTGGTATTCTTAACTAT
GTTGCTCCTTTTACGCTATGTGGATACGCTGCTTTAATGCCTTTGTATCATGCTATTGCTTCCCGTATGG
CTTTCATTTTCTCCTCCTTGTATAAATCCTGGTTGCTGTCTCTTTATGAGGAGTTGTGGCCCGTTGTCAG
GCAACGTGGCGTGGTGTGCACTGTGTTTGCTGACGCAACCCCCACTGGTTGGGGCATTGCCACCACCTGT
CAGCTCCTTTCCGGGACTTTCGCTTTCCCCCTCCCTATTGCCACGGCGGAACTCATCGCCGCCTGCCTTG
CCCGCTGCTGGACAGGGGCTCGGCTGTTGGGCACTGACAATTCCGTGGTGTTGTCGGGGAAATCATCGTC
CTTTCCTTGGCTGCTCGCCTGTGTTGCCACCTGGATTCTGCGCGGGACGTCCTTCTGCTACGTCCCTTCG
GCCCTCAATCCAGCGGACCTTCCTTCCCGCGGCCTGCTGCCGGCTCTGCGGCCTCTTCCGCGTCTTCGCC
TTCGCCCTCAGACGAGTCGGATCTCCCTTTGGGCCGCCTCCCCGCATCGATACCGTCGACCTCGATCGAG
ACCTAGAAAAACATGGAGCAATCACAAGTAGCAATACAGCAGCTACCAATGCTGATTGTGCCTGGCTAGA
AGCACAAGAGGAGGAGGAGGTGGGTTTTCCAGTCACACCTCAGGTACCTTTAAGACCAATGACTTACAAG
GCAGCTGTAGATCTTAGCCACTTTTTAAAAGAAAAGGGGGGACTGGAAGGGCTAATTCACTCCCAACGAA
GACAAGATATCCTTGATCTGTGGATCTACCACACACAAGGCTACTTCCCTGATTGGCAGAACTACACACC
AGGGCCAGGGATCAGATATCCACTGACCTTTGGATGGTGCTACAAGCTAGTACCAGTTGAGCAAGAGAAG
GTAGAAGAAGCCAATGAAGGAGAGAACACCCGCTTGTTACACCCTGTGAGCCTGCATGGGATGGATGACC
CGGAGAGAGAAGTATTAGAGTGGAGGTTTGACAGCCGCCTAGCATTTCATCACATGGCCCGAGAGCTGCA
TCCGGACTGTACTGGGTCTCTCTGGTTAGACCAGATCTGAGCCTGGGAGCTCTCTGGCTAACTAGGGAAC
CCACTGCTTAAGCCTCAATAAAGCTTGCCTTGAGTGCTTCAAGTAGTGTGTGCCCGTCTGTTGTGTGACT
CTGGTAACTAGAGATCCCTCAGACCCTTTTAGTCAGTGTGGAAAATCTCTAGCAGCATGTGAGCAAAAGG
CCAGCAAAAGGCCAGGAACCGTAAAAAGGCCGCGTTGCTGGCGTTTTTCCATAGGCTCCGCCCCCCTGAC
GAGCATCACAAAAATCGACGCTCAAGTCAGAGGTGGCGAAACCCGACAGGACTATAAAGATACCAGGCGT
TTCCCCCTGGAAGCTCCCTCGTGCGCTCTCCTGTTCCGACCCTGCCGCTTACCGGATACCTGTCCGCCTT
TCTCCCTTCGGGAAGCGTGGCGCTTTCTCATAGCTCACGCTGTAGGTATCTCAGTTCGGTGTAGGTCGTT
CGCTCCAAGCTGGGCTGTGTGCACGAACCCCCCGTTCAGCCCGACCGCTGCGCCTTATCCGGTAACTATC
GTCTTGAGTCCAACCCGGTAAGACACGACTTATCGCCACTGGCAGCAGCCACTGGTAACAGGATTAGCAG
AGCGAGGTATGTAGGCGGTGCTACAGAGTTCTTGAAGTGGTGGCCTAACTACGGCTACACTAGAAGAACA
GTATTTGGTATCTGCGCTCTGCTGAAGCCAGTTACCTTCGGAAAAAGAGTTGGTAGCTCTTGATCCGGCA
AACAAACCACCGCTGGTAGCGGTGGTTTTTTTGTTTGCAAGCAGCAGATTACGCGCAGAAAAAAAGGATC
TCAAGAAGATCCTTTGATCTTTTCTACGGGGTCTGACGCTCAGTGGAACGAAAACTCACGTTAAGGGATT
TTGGTCATGAGATTATCAAAAAGGATCTTCACCTAGATCCTTTTAAATTAAAAATGAAGTTTTAAATCAA
TCTAAAGTATATATGAGTAAACTTGGTCTGACAGTTACCAATGCTTAATCAGTGAGGCACCTATCTCAGC
GATCTGTCTATTTCGTTCATCCATAGTTGCCTGACTCCCCGTCGTGTAGATAACTACGATACGGGAGGGC
TTACCATCTGGCCCCAGTGCTGCAATGATACCGCGAGACCCACGCTCACCGGCTCCAGATTTATCAGCAA
TAAACCAGCCAGCCGGAAGGGCCGAGCGCAGAAGTGGTCCTGCAACTTTATCCGCCTCCATCCAGTCTAT
TAATTGTTGCCGGGAAGCTAGAGTAAGTAGTTCGCCAGTTAATAGTTTGCGCAACGTTGTTGCCATTGCT
ACAGGCATCGTGGTGTCACGCTCGTCGTTTGGTATGGCTTCATTCAGCTCCGGTTCCCAACGATCAAGGC
GAGTTACATGATCCCCCATGTTGTGCAAAAAAGCGGTTAGCTCCTTCGGTCCTCCGATCGTTGTCAGAAG
TAAGTTGGCCGCAGTGTTATCACTCATGGTTATGGCAGCACTGCATAATTCTCTTACTGTCATGCCATCC
GTAAGATGCTTTTCTGTGACTGGTGAGTACTCAACCAAGTCATTCTGAGAATAGTGTATGCGGCGACCGA
GTTGCTCTTGCCCGGCGTCAATACGGGATAATACCGCGCCACATAGCAGAACTTTAAAAGTGCTCATCAT
TGGAAAACGTTCTTCGGGGCGAAAACTCTCAAGGATCTTACCGCTGTTGAGATCCAGTTCGATGTAACCC
ACTCGTGCACCCAACTGATCTTCAGCATCTTTTACTTTCACCAGCGTTTCTGGGTGAGCAAAAACAGGAA
GGCAAAATGCCGCAAAAAAGGGAATAAGGGCGACACGGAAATGTTGAATACTCATACTCTTCCTTTTTCA
ATATTATTGAAGCATTTATCAGGGTTATTGTCTCATGAGCGGATACATATTTGAATGTATTTAGAAAAAT
AAACAAATAGGGGTTCCGCGCACATTTCCCCGAAAAGTGCCACCTGAC
