>Addgene plasmid #81087 | pSico-shRheb | addgene partial sequence | sequence record 160174 | FUGW-Fwd 5'-ATTACAGGGACAGCAGAGATCC-3'
TCTAGAGATCCGACGCGCCATCTCTAGGCCCGCGCCGGCCCCCTCGCACAGACTTGTGGGAGAAGCTCGG
CTACTCCCCTGCCCCGGTTAATTTGCATATAATATTTCCTAGTAACTATAGAGGCTTAATGTGCGATAAA
AGACAGATAATCTGTTCTTTTTAATACTAGCTACATTTTACATGATAGGCTTGGATTTCTATAAGAGATA
CAAATACTAAATTATTATTTTAAAAAACAGCACAAAAGGAAACTCACCCTAACTGTAAAGTAATTATAAC
TTCGTATAGTATAAATTATACGAAGTTATAAGCCTTGGTTTTTTGAATTCCGTATTACCGCCATGCATTA
GTTATTAATAGTAATCAATTACGGGGTCATTAGTTCATAGCCCATATATGGAGTTCCGCGTTACATAACT
TACGGTAAATGGCCCGCCTGGCTGACCGCCCAACGACCCCCGCCCATTGACGTCAATAATGACGTATGTT
CCCATAGTAACGCCAATAGGGACTTTCCATTGACGTCAATGGGTGGAGTATTTACGGTAAACTGCCCACT
TGGCAGTACATCAAGTGTATCATATGCCAAGTACGCCCCCTATTGACGTCAATGACGGTAAATGGCCCGC
CTGGCATTATGCCCAGTACATGACCTTATGGGACTTTCCTACTTGGCAGTACATCTACGTATTAGTCATC
GCTATTACCATGGTGATGCGGTTTTGGCAGTACATCAATGGGCGTGGATAGCGGTTTGACTCACGGGGAT
TTCCAAGTCTCCACCCCATTGACGTCAATGGGAGTTTGTTTTGGCACCAAAATCAACGGGACTTTCCAAA
ATGTCGTAACAACTCCGCCCCATTGACGCAAATGGGCGGTAGGCGTGTACGGTGGGAGGTCTATATAAGC
AGAGCTGGTTTAGTGAACCGTCAGATCCGCTAGCGCTACCGGTCGCCACCATGGTGAGCAAGG
