>Addgene plasmid #81087 | pSico-shRheb | addgene partial sequence | sequence record 160178 | EGFP-C 5'-CATGGTCCTGCTGGAGTTCGTG-3'
GGACGAGCTGTACAAGTAGCGGCCGCATAACTTCGTATAGTATAAATTATACGAAGTTATAAGCCTTGTT
TGCCCGTCATCCTTGAAGATAAACTCGAGTTTATCTTCAAGGATGACGGGTTTTTTCTCGAGGTCGACGG
TATCGATAAGCTCGCTTCACGAGATCATGTTTAAGGGTTCCGGTTCCACTAGGTACAATTCGATATCAAG
CTTATCGATAATCAACCTCTGGATTACAAAATTTGTGAAAGATTGACTGGTATTCTTAACTATGTTGCTC
CTTTTACGCTATGTGGATACGCTGCTTTAATGCCTTTGTATCATGCTATTGCTTCCCGTATGGCTTTCAT
TTTCTCCTCCTTGTATAAATCCTGGTTGCTGTCTCTTTATGAGGAGTTGTGGCCCGTTGTCAGGCAACGT
GGCGTGGTGTGCACTGTGTTTGCTGACGCAACCCCCACTGGTTGGGGCATTGCCACCACCTGTCAGCTCC
TTTCCGGGACTTTCGCTTTCCCCCTCCCTATTGCCACGGCGGAACTCATCGCCGCCTGCCTTGCCCGCTG
CTGGACAGGGGCTCGGCTGTTGGGCACTGACAATTCCGTGGTGTTGTCGGGGAAATCATCGTCCTTTCCT
TGGCTGCTCGCCTGTGTTGCCACCTGGATTCTGCGCGGGACGTCCTTCTGCTACGTCCCTTCGGCCCTCA
ATCCAGCGGACCTTCCTTCCCGCGGCCTGCTGCCGGCTCTGCGGCCTCTTCCGCGTCTTCGCCTTCGCCC
TCAGACGAGTCGGATCTCCCTTTGGGCCGCCTCCCCGCATCGATACCGTCGACCTCGATCGAGACCTAGA
AAAACATGGAGCAATCACAAGTAGCAATACAGCAGCTACCAATGCTGATTGTGCCTGGCTAGAAGCACAA
GAGGAGGAGGAGGTGGGTTTTCCAGTC
